LOCUS       Exported 7402 bp ds-DNA circular SYN 13-MAY-2021
DEFINITION  Expresses AlRT-Cas1-Cas2 under pT7lac promoter, encodes AlCRISPR
            array 1, compatible with SENECA acquisition readout.
ACCESSION   .
VERSION     .
KEYWORDS    pFS_0369_pET30-RT-CRISPR_Azospirillum_lipoferum_4B_ARRAY_1
SOURCE      synthetic DNA construct
  ORGANISM  synthetic DNA construct
REFERENCE   1 (bases 1 to 7402)
  AUTHORS   Schmidt F, Cherepkova MY, Platt RJ
  TITLE     Transcriptional recording by CRISPR spacer acquisition from RNA.
  JOURNAL   Nature. 2018 Oct;562(7727):380-385. doi: 10.1038/s41586-018-0569-1.
            Epub 2018 Oct 3.
  PUBMED    30283135
REFERENCE   2 (bases 1 to 7402)
  AUTHORS   .
  TITLE     Direct Submission
  JOURNAL   Exported May 13, 2021 from SnapGene Server 1.1.58
            http://www.snapgene.com
FEATURES             Location/Qualifiers
     source          1..7402
                     /organism="synthetic DNA construct"
                     /mol_type="other DNA"
     CDS             complement(410..1225)
                     /codon_start=1
                     /gene="aph(3')-Ia"
                     /product="aminoglycoside phosphotransferase"
                     /label=KanR
                     /note="confers resistance to kanamycin in bacteria or G418
                     (Geneticin(R)) in eukaryotes"
                     /translation="MSHIQRETSCSRPRLNSNMDADLYGYKWARDNVGQSGATIYRLYG
                     KPDAPELFLKHGKGSVANDVTDEMVRLNWLTEFMPLPTIKHFIRTPDDAWLLTTAIPGK
                     TAFQVLEEYPDSGENIVDALAVFLRRLHSIPVCNCPFNSDRVFRLAQAQSRMNNGLVDA
                     SDFDDERNGWPVEQVWKEMHKLLPFSPDSVVTHGDFSLDNLIFDEGKLIGCIDVGRVGI
                     ADRYQDLAILWNCLGEFSPSLQKRLFQKYGIDNPDMNKLQFHLMLDEFF"
     primer_bind     1133..1152
                     /label=Kan-R
                     /note="Kanamycin resistance gene, reverse primer"
     primer_bind     1217..1236
                     /label=pENTR-R
                     /note="pENTR vectors, reverse primer"
     rep_origin      1347..1935
                     /direction=RIGHT
                     /label=ori
                     /note="high-copy-number ColE1/pMB1/pBR322/pUC origin of
                     replication"
     primer_bind     1836..1855
                     /label=pBR322ori-F
                     /note="pBR322 origin, forward primer"
     primer_bind     2089..2106
                     /label=L4440
                     /note="L4440 vector, forward primer"
     misc_feature    2121..2260
                     /label=bom
                     /note="basis of mobility region from pBR322"
     primer_bind     complement(2186..2205)
                     /label=pRS-marker
                     /note="pRS vectors, use to sequence yeast selectable
                     marker"
     primer_bind     2346..2368
                     /label=pGEX 3'
                     /note="pGEX vectors, reverse primer"
     CDS             complement(2362..2553)
                     /codon_start=1
                     /gene="rop"
                     /product="Rop protein, which maintains plasmids at low copy
                     number"
                     /label=rop
                     /translation="MTKQEKTALNMARFIRSQTLTLLEKLNELDADEQADICESLHDHA
                     DELYRSCLARFGDDGENL"
     CDS             complement(3362..4444)
                     /codon_start=1
                     /gene="lacI"
                     /product="lac repressor"
                     /label=lacI
                     /note="The lac repressor binds to the lac operator to
                     inhibit transcription in E. coli. This inhibition can be
                     relieved by adding lactose or
                     isopropyl-beta-D-thiogalactopyranoside (IPTG)."
                     /translation="MKPVTLYDVAEYAGVSYQTVSRVVNQASHVSAKTREKVEAAMAEL
                     NYIPNRVAQQLAGKQSLLIGVATSSLALHAPSQIVAAIKSRADQLGASVVVSMVERSGV
                     EACKAAVHNLLAQRVSGLIINYPLDDQDAIAVEAACTNVPALFLDVSDQTPINSIIFSH
                     EDGTRLGVEHLVALGHQQIALLAGPLSSVSARLRLAGWHKYLTRNQIQPIAEREGDWSA
                     MSGFQQTMQMLNEGIVPTAMLVANDQMALGAMRAITESGLRVGADISVVGYDDTEDSSC
                     YIPPLTTIKQDFRLLGQTSVDRLLQLSQGQAVKGNQLLPVSLVKRKTTLAPNTQTASPR
                     ALADSLMQLARQVSRLESGQ"
     primer_bind     4406..4425
                     /label=LacI-R
                     /note="LacI, reverse primer"
     promoter        complement(4445..4522)
                     /gene="lacI"
                     /label=lacI promoter
     primer_bind     4728..4747
                     /label=pBRrevBam
                     /note="pBR322 vectors, tet region, downstream of BamHI,
                     reverse primer"
     primer_bind     4835..4854
                     /label=T7
                     /note="T7 promoter, forward primer"
     promoter        4835..4853
                     /label=T7 promoter
                     /note="promoter for bacteriophage T7 RNA polymerase"
     protein_bind    4854..4878
                     /label=lac operator
                     /bound_moiety="lac repressor encoded by lacI"
                     /note="The lac repressor binds to the lac operator to
                     inhibit transcription in E. coli. This inhibition can be
                     relieved by adding lactose or
                     isopropyl-beta-D-thiogalactopyranoside (IPTG)."
     RBS             4893..4915
                     /note="efficient ribosome binding site from bacteriophage
                     T7 gene 10 (Olins and Rangwala, 1989)"
     primer_bind     complement(7315..7333)
                     /label=T7 Term
                     /note="T7 terminator, reverse primer"
     terminator      7329..7376
                     /label=T7 terminator
                     /note="transcription terminator for bacteriophage T7 RNA
                     polymerase"
ORIGIN
        1 ccaggtagag ctggtagacc attgaagata ttgggatatt gggctgttca ttgggtggtg
       61 ttaaccactt ttccgggatt ttggagattt tatccacacc atgcgtggaa accgttggga
      121 attttcccgt tgaatcaagc ggatgcgagg gataccgtcg cgacggcatc cgcgttcggg
      181 agcggattga aacgtcccgc ggccgctatt cttttgattt ataagggatt ttgccgattt
      241 cggcctattg gttaaaaaat gagctgattt aacaaaaatt taacgcgaat tttaacaaaa
      301 tattaacgct tacaatttag gtggcacttt tcggggaaat gtgcgcggaa cccctatttg
      361 tttatttttc taaatacatt caaatatgta tccgctcatg aattaattct tagaaaaact
      421 catcgagcat caaatgaaac tgcaatttat tcatatcagg attatcaata ccatattttt
      481 gaaaaagccg tttctgtaat gaaggagaaa actcaccgag gcagttccat aggatggcaa
      541 gatcctggta tcggtctgcg attccgactc gtccaacatc aatacaacct attaatttcc
      601 cctcgtcaaa aataaggtta tcaagtgaga aatcaccatg agtgacgact gaatccggtg
      661 agaatggcaa aagtttatgc atttctttcc agacttgttc aacaggccag ccattacgct
      721 cgtcatcaaa atcactcgca tcaaccaaac cgttattcat tcgtgattgc gcctgagcga
      781 gacgaaatac gcgatcgctg ttaaaaggac aattacaaac aggaatcgaa tgcaaccggc
      841 gcaggaacac tgccagcgca tcaacaatat tttcacctga atcaggatat tcttctaata
      901 cctggaatgc tgttttcccg gggatcgcag tggtgagtaa ccatgcatca tcaggagtac
      961 ggataaaatg cttgatggtc ggaagaggca taaattccgt cagccagttt agtctgacca
     1021 tctcatctgt aacatcattg gcaacgctac ctttgccatg tttcagaaac aactctggcg
     1081 catcgggctt cccatacaat cgatagattg tcgcacctga ttgcccgaca ttatcgcgag
     1141 cccatttata cccatataaa tcagcatcca tgttggaatt taatcgcggc ctagagcaag
     1201 acgtttcccg ttgaatatgg ctcataacac cccttgtatt actgtttatg taagcagaca
     1261 gttttattgt tcatgaccaa aatcccttaa cgtgagtttt cgttccactg agcgtcagac
     1321 cccgtagaaa agatcaaagg atcttcttga gatccttttt ttctgcgcgt aatctgctgc
     1381 ttgcaaacaa aaaaaccacc gctaccagcg gtggtttgtt tgccggatca agagctacca
     1441 actctttttc cgaaggtaac tggcttcagc agagcgcaga taccaaatac tgtccttcta
     1501 gtgtagccgt agttaggcca ccacttcaag aactctgtag caccgcctac atacctcgct
     1561 ctgctaatcc tgttaccagt ggctgctgcc agtggcgata agtcgtgtct taccgggttg
     1621 gactcaagac gatagttacc ggataaggcg cagcggtcgg gctgaacggg gggttcgtgc
     1681 acacagccca gcttggagcg aacgacctac accgaactga gatacctaca gcgtgagcta
     1741 tgagaaagcg ccacgcttcc cgaagggaga aaggcggaca ggtatccggt aagcggcagg
     1801 gtcggaacag gagagcgcac gagggagctt ccagggggaa acgcctggta tctttatagt
     1861 cctgtcgggt ttcgccacct ctgacttgag cgtcgatttt tgtgatgctc gtcagggggg
     1921 cggagcctat ggaaaaacgc cagcaacgcg gcctttttac ggttcctggt cttttgctgg
     1981 ccttttgctc acatgttctt tcctgcgtta tcccctgatt ctgtggataa ccgtattacc
     2041 gcctttgagt gagctgatac cgctcgccgc agccgaacga ccgagcgcag cgagtcagtg
     2101 agcgaggaag cggaagagcg cctgatgcgg tattttctcc ttacgcatct gtgcggtatt
     2161 tcacaccgca atggtgcact ctcagtacaa tctgctctga tgccgcatag ttaagccagt
     2221 atacactccg ctatcgctac gtgactgggt catggctgcg ccccgacacc cgccaacacc
     2281 cgctgacgcg ccctgacggg cttgtctgct cccggcatcc gcttacagac aagctgtgac
     2341 cgtctccggg agctgcatgt gtcagaggtt ttcaccgtca tcaccgaaac gcgcgaggca
     2401 gctgcggtaa agctcatcag cgtggtcgtg aagcgattca cagatgtctg cctgttcatc
     2461 cgcgtccagc tcgttgagtt tctccagaag cgttaatgtc tggcttctga taaagcgggc
     2521 catgttaagg gcggtttttt cctgtttggt cactgatgcc tccgtgtaag ggggatttct
     2581 gttcatgggg gtaatgatac cgatgaaacg agagaggatg ctcacgatac gggttactga
     2641 tgatgaacat gcccggttac tggaacgttg tgagggtaaa caactggcgg tatggatgcg
     2701 gcgggaccag agaaaaatca ctcagggtca atgccagcgc ttcgttaata cagatgtagg
     2761 tgttccacag ggtagccagc agcatcctgc gatgcagatc cggaacataa tggtgcaggg
     2821 cgctgacttc cgcgtttcca gactttacga aacacggaaa ccgaagatca ttcatgttgt
     2881 tgctcaggtc gcagacgttt tgcagcagca gtcgcttcac gttcgctcgc gtatcggtga
     2941 ttcattctgc taaccagtaa ggcaaccccg ccagcctagc cgggtcctca acgacaggag
     3001 cacgatcatg cgcacccgtg gggccgccat gccggcgata atggcctgct tctcgccgaa
     3061 acgtttggtg gcgggaccag tgacgaaggc ttgagcgagg gcgtgcaaga ttccgaatac
     3121 cgcaagcgac aggccgatca tcgtcgcgct ccagcgaaag cggtcctcgc cgaaaatgac
     3181 ccagagcgct gccggcacct gtcctacgag ttgcatgata aagaagatag tcataagtgc
     3241 ggcgacgata gtcatgcccc gcgcccaccg gaaggagctg actgggttga aggctctcaa
     3301 gggcatcggt cgagatcccg gtgcctaatg agtgagctaa cttacattaa ttgcgttgcg
     3361 ctcactgccc gctttccagt cgggaaacct gtcgtgccag ctgcattaat gaatcggcca
     3421 acgcgcgggg agaggcggtt tgcgtattgg gcgccagggt ggtttttctt ttcaccagtg
     3481 agacgggcaa cagctgattg cccttcaccg cctggccctg agagagttgc agcaagcggt
     3541 ccacgctggt ttgccccagc aggcgaaaat cctgtttgat ggtggttaac ggcgggatat
     3601 aacatgagct atcttcggta tcgtcgtatc ccactaccga gatgtccgca ccaacgcgca
     3661 gcccggactc ggtaatggcg cgcattgcgc ccagcgccat ctgatcgttg gcaaccagca
     3721 tcgcagtggg aacgatgccc tcattcagca tttgcatggt ttgttgaaaa ccggacatgg
     3781 cactccagtc gccttcccgt tccgctatcg gctgaatttg attgcgagtg agatatttat
     3841 gccagccagc cagacgcaga cgcgccgaga cagaacttaa tgggcccgct aacagcgcga
     3901 tttgctggtg acccaatgcg accagatgct ccacgcccag tcgcgtacca tcttcatggg
     3961 agaaaataat actgttgatg ggtgtctggt cagagacatc aagaaataac gccggaacat
     4021 tagtgcaggc agcttccaca gcaatggcat cctggtcatc cagcggatag ttaatgatca
     4081 gcccactgac gcgttgcgcg agaagattgt gcaccgccgc tttacaggct tcgacgccgc
     4141 ttcgttctac catcgacacc accacgctgg cacccagttg atcggcgcga gatttaatcg
     4201 ccgcgacaat ttgcgacggc gcgtgcaggg ccagactgga ggtggcaacg ccaatcagca
     4261 acgactgttt gcccgccagt tgttgtgcca cgcggttggg aatgtaattc agctccgcca
     4321 tcgccgcttc cactttttcc cgcgttttcg cagaaacgtg gctggcctgg ttcaccacgc
     4381 gggaaacggt ctgataagag acaccggcat actctgcgac atcgtataac gttactggtt
     4441 tcacattcac caccctgaat tgactctctt ccgggcgcta tcatgccata ccgcgaaagg
     4501 ttttgcgcca ttcgatggtg tccgggatct cgacgctctc ccttatgcga ctcctgcatt
     4561 aggaagcagc ccagtagtag gttgaggccg ttgagcaccg ccgccgcaag gaatggtgca
     4621 tgcaaggaga tggcgcccaa cagtcccccg gccacggggc ctgccaccat acccacgccg
     4681 aaacaagcgc tcatgagccc gaagtggcga gcccgatctt ccccatcggt gatgtcggcg
     4741 atataggcgc cagcaaccgc acctgtggcg ccggtgatgc cggccacgat gcgtccggcg
     4801 tagaggatcg agatcgatct cgatcccgcg aaattaatac gactcactat aggggaattg
     4861 tgagcggata acaattcccc tctagaaata attttgttta actttaagaa ggagatatac
     4921 atatgcctac ggcaccccct gataatgcag acctatttga agaagtgacc agattggaca
     4981 cacttgagag agcttggggt agagtcttgc gaaatgctgg tgctgctggt ggtgacggtt
     5041 tgactgtggg tcgttttgca gaagctgctc catctaggct tttggcatta catcgtactc
     5101 ttagaatggg tgactatagg cctggtcccc ttagaagatt atctattcca aaaccagatg
     5161 gtgctttaag accactggct atcccaccag tcactgatcg tgtcgctcaa actgctgctg
     5221 ctcttgtatt gacgccactt ttggacggag aatttgagga cgcttcattt gggtatcgac
     5281 ctggcagatc agttcctcaa gcagtagcca gggtagctag atggagagat caaggatacg
     5341 attgggtcgt ggatgcagat attgagagat actttgagcg tgttccacat gatagacttc
     5401 taatacgatt ggaaaggagt attggtgctg gtccacttac tgaattgatt gcagtgtggt
     5461 tagagtcggg agccgaaaat ggtgttggtt tacctcaagg ttctccatta agtccattac
     5521 tatctaattt gtatcttgat gacttagatg aagctcttga tggcagaggt ctacgtcttg
     5581 ttaggtttgc agatgacttt gttctattgt gtagaagcag agaacgtgct gagagagctt
     5641 tagatcacgc agctgctgta ttggaagaac acggtttgag actgaataga gataaaacca
     5701 gaattgttcc ctttgatcaa ggatttaggt tcttgggtca cctatttgta agatccttgg
     5761 ttttgccttc accaagacca gacgatggtg aagaaaccga aggtgacgca ttattgagag
     5821 cactcgcaat tagagatgcc gccgctgaag cagaagaagc tgccgcagaa gaaagagata
     5881 ggcaaagtcg tgctgctggg cttgatcctg cacttagaac gttacacgta caaacgccta
     5941 gaaggagact agctttaagg aatgaggctt ttactgttgt tgagagggat gaccttggtg
     6001 gtgaaagaga actcattgct attcatcatc atcatttgga tcgtattgat ctaggcccag
     6061 aagcagatgc agacgctgaa gcattgagat gggcccttgc tacagatact gagttggcat
     6121 ttgttgatgg ccacggtgct actcacggta gactaacgag gcctgaagct aggagagctg
     6181 ctttgcattt agaccaagcc cgtcatgctc ttgatgaagg tttgcgttta gatctagcaa
     6241 gaagaattgt agatggaaga ttgcgaaatc aaagagcact tcttagaaga ttgaatcgtt
     6301 ccagaaaact tggagttgtc gaggacgctg tcctcgctat aaatgcacta cttagaagat
     6361 tagatacagc tgctgatgtt gctgcattgt taggatttga aggtcaggga gctgctcgat
     6421 actggccagc tttagctgcc caaattgaag gagagtggga atttgaagga agaaggcgta
     6481 gaccaccccc tgaccctgta aatgctgtac tctcttacct ctcgggttta ttggagagag
     6541 atgtagctgc tcttattgct aggcatgggc tacatccggg atttggagta ctacattcac
     6601 cacaagatcg acatgatgca ggaatttatg atttgatgga agaatttaga gcccccttaa
     6661 tggaaggcct ggctgttact ttgtttaata ggagaacgct caggccagat cactttagta
     6721 gacgtgaaac gggtgaggga gaaattaaag gatgtcgtat cgaccccgat gctgttggag
     6781 ctattattag ggcttacgag caatgggtcc gtcgtcctgt tgcatctcca agagatggta
     6841 aaagaactac ttggagaggt cttataggat tccaagcaca agcattggct gcacacgtcc
     6901 aaggaaggga accctataga gcttacgtga tggactatta gcgtacgtta actttaagaa
     6961 ggagaactta agatgtctga aacaccaatg gttatggtgt tctgctacga tgtcgccaat
     7021 gatagaagaa gaaggagagt ctcagcagta cttgaggagt ggggagttag ggtacaaaag
     7081 tccgtatttg aagcaagact aactgagcct caagctagag ctttgttagc aagagctgga
     7141 aaagaactgg gtccaagaga ttctcttaga atgtatgcac ttagcgcaca tggcctcgct
     7201 cattctgctg ccctcggtgg ggctccagtt cccgagcaac aagacttttg gctcttgtaa
     7261 ctcgagatcc ggctgctaac aaagcccgaa aggaagctga gttggctgct gccaccgctg
     7321 agcaataact agcataaccc cttggggcct ctaaacgggt cttgaggggt tttttgctga
     7381 aaggaggaac tatatccgga ta
//
