[The description below was written by a language model from this plasmid's Addgene catalogue record and the feature table of its GenBank file.]
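Description:
pFS_0369_pET30-RT-CRISPR_Azospirillum_lipoferum_4B_ARRAY_1 is a 7.4 kb bacterial expression plasmid built on the Novagen pET30b+ backbone. It is selected with kanamycin through the aph(3')-Ia (KanR) gene and replicates from a ColE1/pBR322-type origin. The backbone also carries the pBR322 bom region and the rop gene, which holds copy number down, consistent with the catalogue's low-copy designation. It further encodes lacI under its own promoter.

The payload is a synthetic version of the Azospirillum lipoferum 4B CRISPR adaptation module, a reverse transcriptase–Cas1 fusion together with Cas2 (AlRT-Cas1-Cas2). This module is placed under a T7lac arrangement, in which a T7 promoter is followed directly by a lac operator and the strong T7 gene 10 ribosome binding site, with a T7 terminator closing the region. Expression therefore requires T7 RNA polymerase in the host. It is repressed by LacI until relieved with IPTG or lactose. According to the record, the plasmid also encodes the A. lipoferum CRISPR array 1, which would serve as the locus into which new spacers are integrated.

The feature table annotates only backbone and regulatory elements. The roughly 2.4 kb stretch between the RBS and the terminator has no annotated coding sequences or array features, so the exact layout of the RT-Cas1, Cas2 and array segments cannot be read from it.

The construct comes from work on transcriptional recording by CRISPR spacer acquisition from RNA. In that approach, RT-Cas1–Cas2 complexes capture RNA-derived spacers into the array. The plasmid is described as compatible with the SENECA acquisition readout, a method for detecting newly expanded arrays.
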