Addgene plasmid #116981: pFS_0369_pET30-RT-CRISPR_Azospirillum_lipoferum_4B_ARRAY_1
Purpose: Expresses AlRT-Cas1-Cas2 under pT7lac promoter, encodes AlCRISPR array 1, compatible with SENECA acquisition readout
Depositing lab: Randall Platt. Depositing organization: ETH Zurich (Swiss Federal Institute of Technology). Publication: Transcriptional recording by CRISPR spacer acquisition from RNA. Schmidt F, Cherepkova MY, Platt RJ. Nature. 2018 Oct;562(7727):380-385. doi: 10.1038/s41586-018-0569-1. Epub 2018 Oct 3. PubMed 30283135.
Backbone
  Vector backbone: pET30b+
  Backbone manufacturer: Novagen
  Vector type: Bacterial Expression
Growth in bacteria
  Bacterial resistance: Kanamycin, 50 μg/mL
  Growth temperature: 37°C
  Growth strain: Stbl3
  Copy number: Low Copy
Gene/Insert
  Gene/Insert name: Azospirillum lipoferum 4B RT-Cas1-Cas2
  Species: Synthetic
  Promoter: T7
  Cloning method: Restriction Enzyme; 5′ cloning site Unknown (unknown if destroyed); 3′ cloning site Unknown (unknown if destroyed)
  Sequencing primers: 5′ T7; 3′ T7-term
Terms and licenses: Academic/Nonprofit Terms; Industry Terms: Not Available to Industry
Depositor comments: Please see the annotated GenBank file and the additional image file for the location of specific features in the sequence of this plasmid.
How to cite: pFS_0369_pET30-RT-CRISPR_Azospirillum_lipoferum_4B_ARRAY_1 was a gift from Randall Platt (Addgene plasmid # 116981 ; http://n2t.net/addgene:116981 ; RRID:Addgene_116981)
